>Addgene plasmid #211353 | pLJY1 DD-FAM98B[1-330] | addgene full sequence | sequence record 481878 | Addgene NGS Result
ATCGTTGGGAACCGGAGCTGAATGAAGCCATACCAAACGACGAGCGTGACACCACGATGCCTGTAGCAAT
GGCAACAACGTTGCGCAAACTATTAACTGGCGAACTACTTACTCTAGCTTCCCGGCAACAATTAATAGAC
TGGATGGAGGCGGATAAAGTTGCAGGACCACTTCTGCGCTCGGCCCTTCCGGCTGGCTGGTTTATTGCTG
ATAAATCTGGAGCCGGTGAGCGTGGGTCTCGCGGTATCATTGCAGCACTGGGGCCAGATGGTAAGCCCTC
CCGTATCGTAGTTATCTACACGACGGGGAGTCAGGCAACTATGGATGAACGAAATAGACAGATCGCTGAG
ATAGGTGCCTCACTGATTAAGCATTGGTAACTGTCAGACCAAGTTTACTCATATATACTTTAGATTGATT
TAAAACTTCATTTTTAATTTAAAAGGATCTAGGTGAAGATCCTTTTTGATAATCTCATGACCAAAATCCC
TTAACGTGAGTTTTCGTTCCACTGAGCGTCAGACCCCGTAGAAAAGATCAAAGGATCTTCTTGAGATCCT
TTTTTTCTGCGCGTAATCTGCTGCTTGCAAACAAAAAAACCACCGCTACCAGCGGTGGTTTGTTTGCCGG
ATCAAGAGCTACCAACTCTTTTTCCGAAGGTAACTGGCTTCAGCAGAGCGCAGATACCAAATACTGTTCT
TCTAGTGTAGCCGTAGTTAGGCCACCACTTCAAGAACTCTGTAGCACCGCCTACATACCTCGCTCTGCTA
ATCCTGTTACCAGTGGCTGCTGCCAGTGGCGATAAGTCGTGTCTTACCGGGTTGGACTCAAGACGATAGT
TACCGGATAAGGCGCAGCGGTCGGGCTGAACGGGGGGTTCGTGCACACAGCCCAGCTTGGAGCGAACGAC
CTACACCGAACTGAGATACCTACAGCGTGAGCTATGAGAAAGCGCCACGCTTCCCGAAGGGAGAAAGGCG
GACAGGTATCCGGTAAGCGGCAGGGTCGGAACAGGAGAGCGCACGAGGGAGCTTCCAGGGGGAAACGCCT
GGTATCTTTATAGTCCTGTCGGGTTTCGCCACCTCTGACTTGAGCGTCGATTTTTGTGATGCTCGTCAGG
GGGGCGGAGCCTATGGAAAAACGCCAGCAACGCGGCCTTTTTACGGTTCCTGGCCTTTTGCTGGCCTTTT
GCTCACATGTTCTTTCCTGCGTTATCCCCTGATTCTGTGGATAACCGTATTACCGCCTTTGAGTGAGCTG
ATACCGCTCGCCGCAGCCGAACGACCGAGCGCAGCGAGTCAGTGAGCGAGGAAGCGGAAGAGCGCCCAAT
ACGCAAACCGCCTCTCCCCGCGCGTTGGCCGATTCATTAATGCAGCTGGCACGACAGGTTTCCCGACTGG
AAAGCGGGCAGTGAGCGCAACGCAATTAATGTGAGTTAGCTCACTCATTAGGCACCCCAGGCTTTACACT
TTATGCTTCCGGCTCGTATGTTGTGTGGAATTGTGAGCGGATAACAATTTCACACAGGAAACAGCTATGA
CCATGATTACGCCAAGCGCGCAATTAACCCTCACTAAAGGGAACAAAAGCTGGAGCTGCAAGCTTAATGT
AGTCTTATGCAATACTCTTGTAGTCTTGCAACATGGTAACGATGAGTTAGCAACATGCCTTACAAGGAGA
GAAAAAGCACCGTGCATGCCGATTGGTGGAAGTAAGGTGGTACGATCGTGCCTTATTAGGAAGGCAACAG
ACGGGTCTGACATGGATTGGACGAACCACTGAATTGCCGCATTGCAGAGATATTGTATTTAAGTGCCTAG
CTCGATACATAAACGGGTCTCTCTGGTTAGACCAGATCTGAGCCTGGGAGCTCTCTGGCTAACTAGGGAA
CCCACTGCTTAAGCCTCAATAAAGCTTGCCTTGAGTGCTTCAAGTAGTGTGTGCCCGTCTGTTGTGTGAC
TCTGGTAACTAGAGATCCCTCAGACCCTTTTAGTCAGTGTGGAAAATCTCTAGCAGTGGCGCCCGAACAG
GGACTTGAAAGCGAAAGGGAAACCAGAGGAGCTCTCTCGACGCAGGACTCGGCTTGCTGAAGCGCGCACG
GCAAGAGGCGAGGGGCGGCGACTGGTGAGTACGCCAAAAATTTTGACTAGCGGAGGCTAGAAGGAGAGAG
ATGGGTGCGAGAGCGTCAGTATTAAGCGGGGGAGAATTAGATCGCGATGGGAAAAAATTCGGTTAAGGCC
AGGGGGAAAGAAAAAATATAAATTAAAACATATAGTATGGGCAAGCAGGGAGCTAGAACGATTCGCAGTT
AATCCTGGCCTGTTAGAAACATCAGAAGGCTGTAGACAAATACTGGGACAGCTACAACCATCCCTTCAGA
CAGGATCAGAAGAACTTAGATCATTATATAATACAGTAGCAACCCTCTATTGTGTGCATCAAAGGATAGA
GATAAAAGACACCAAGGAAGCTTTAGACAAGATAGAGGAAGAGCAAAACAAAAGTAAGACCACCGCACAG
CAAGCAGCAGCTGATCTTCAGACCTGGAGGAGGAGATATGAGGGACAATTGGAGAAGTGAATTATATAAA
TATAAAGTAGTAAAAATTGAACCATTAGGAGTAGCACCCACCAAGGCAAAGAGAAGAGTGGTGCAGAGAG
AAAAAAGAGCAGTGGGAATAGGAGCTTTGTTCCTTGGGTTCTTGGGAGCAGCAGGAAGCACTATGGGCGC
AGCGTCAATGACGCTGACGGTACAGGCCAGACAATTATTGTCTGGTATAGTGCAGCAGCAGAACAATTTG
CTGAGGGCTATTGAGGCGCAACAGCATCTGTTGCAACTCACAGTCTGGGGCATCAAGCAGCTCCAGGCAA
GAATCCTGGCTGTGGAAAGATACCTAAAGGATCAACAGCTCCTGGGGATTTGGGGTTGCTCTGGAAAACT
CATTTGCACCACTGCTGTGCCTTGGAATGCTAGTTGGAGTAATAAATCTCTGGAACAGATTTGGAATCAC
ACGACCTGGATGGAGTGGGACAGAGAAATTAACAATTACACAAGCTTAATACACTCCTTAATTGAAGAAT
CGCAAAACCAGCAAGAAAAGAATGAACAAGAATTATTGGAATTAGATAAATGGGCAAGTTTGTGGAATTG
GTTTAACATAACAAATTGGCTGTGGTATATAAAATTATTCATAATGATAGTAGGAGGCTTGGTAGGTTTA
AGAATAGTTTTTGCTGTACTTTCTATAGTGAATAGAGTTAGGCAGGGATATTCACCATTATCGTTTCAGA
CCCACCTCCCAACCCCGAGGGGACCCGACAGGCCCGAAGGAATAGAAGAAGAAGGTGGAGAGAGAGACAG
AGACAGATCCATTCGATTAGTGAACGGATCTCGACGGTATCGATGGGAGGTGGTCCCTGCAGTTACGCCA
ATGATAACCCCCGCCAGAAAAATCTTAGTAGCCTTCCCTTTTTGTTTTCCGTGCCCCAACTCGGCGGATT
GACTCGGCCCCTTCCGGAAACACCCGAATCAACTTCTAGTCAAATTATTGTTCACGCCGCAATGACCCAC
CCCTGGCCCGCGTCTGTGGAACTGACCCCTGGTGTACAGGAGAGTTCGCTGCTGAAAGTGGTCCCAAAGG
GGTACTAGTTTTTAAGCTCCCAACTCCCCCTCCCCCAGCGTCTGGAGGATTCCACACCCTCGCACCGCAG
GGGCGAGGAAGTGGGCGGAGTCCGGTTTTGGCGCCAGCCGCTGAGGCTGCCAAGCAGAAAAGCCACCGCT
GAGGAGACTCCGGTCACTGTCCTCGCCCCGCCTCCCCCTTCCCTCCCCTTGGGGACCACCGGGCGCCACG
CCGCGAACGGTAAGTGCCGCGGTCGTCGGCGCCTCCGCCCTCCCCCTAGGGCCCCAATTCCCAGCGGGCG
CGGCGCGCGGCCCCTCCCCCCGCCGGGCGCGCGCCCGCTGCCCCGCCCTTCGTGGCCGCCCGGCGTGGGC
GGTGCCACCCCTCCCCCCGGCGGCCCCGCGCGCAGCTCCCGGCTCCCTCCCCCTTCGGATGTGGCTTGAG
CTGTAGGCGCGGAGACGCGTTAGGTCTTGAAAGGAGTGGGAATTGGCTCCGGTGCCCGTCAGTGGGCAGA
GCGCACATCGCCCACAGTCCCCGAGAAGTTGGGGGGAGGGGTCGGCAATTGATCCGGTGCCTAGAGAAGG
TGGCGCGGGGTAAACTGGGAAAGTGATGTCGTGTACTGGCTCCGCCTTTTTCCCGAGGGTGGGGGAGAAC
CGTATATAAGTGCAGTAGTCGCCGTGAACGTTCTTTTTCGCAACGGGTTTGCCGCCAGAACACAGGTAAG
TGCCGTGTGTGGTTCCCGCGGGCCTGGCCTCTTTACGGGTTATGGCCCTTGCGTGCCTTGAATTACTTCC
ACCTGGCTGCAGTACGTGATTCTTGATCCCGAGCTTCGGGTTGGAAGTGGGTGGGAGAGTTCGAGGCCTT
GCGCTTAAGGAGCCCCTTCGCCTCGTGCTTGAGTTGAGGCCTGGCCTGGGCGCTGGGGCCGCCGCGTGCG
AATCTGGTGGCACCTTCGCGCCTGTCTCGCTGCTTTCGATAAGTCTCTAGCCATTTAAAATTTTTGATGA
CCTGCTGCGACGCTTTTTTTCTGGCAAGATAGTCTTGTAAATGCGGGCCAAGATCTGCACACTGGTATTT
CGGTTTTTGGGGCCGCGGGCGGCGACGGGGCCCGTGCGTCCCAGCGCACATGTTCGGCGAGGCGGGGCCT
GCGAGCGCGGCCACCGAGAATCGGACGGGGGTAGTCTCAAGCTGGCCGGCCTGCTCTGGTGCCTGGCCTC
GCGCCGCCGTGTATCGCCCCGCCCTGGGCGGCAAGGCTGGCCCGGTCGGCACCAGTTGCGTGAGCGGAAA
GATGGCCGCTTCCCGGCCCTGCTGCAGGGAGCTCAAAATGGAGGACGCGGCGCTCGGGAGAGCGGGCGGG
TGAGTCACCCACACAAAGGAAAAGGGCCTTTCCGTCCTCAGCCGTCGCTTCATGTGACTCCACGGAGTAC
CGGGCGCCGTCCAGGCACCTCGATTAGTTCTCGCGCTTTTGGAGTACGTCGTCTTTAGGTTGGGGGGAGG
GGTTTTATGCGATGGAGTTTCCCCACACTGAGTGGGTGGAGACTGAAGTTAGGCCAGCTTGGCACTTGAT
GTAATTCTCCTTGGAATTTGCCCTTTTTGAGTTTGGATCTTGGTTCATTCTCAAGCCTCAGACAGTGGTT
CAAAGTTTTTTTCTTCCATTTCAGGTGTCGTGAACCGGTTTAATTAAGCCACCATGGGAGTGCAGGTGGA
AACCATCTCCCCAGGAGACGGGCGCACCTTCCCCAAGCGCGGCCAGACCTGTGTGGTGCACTACACCGGG
ATGCTTGAAGATGGAAAGAAAGTCGATTCCTCCCGGGACAGAAACAAGCCCTTTAAGTTTATGCTAGGCA
AGCAGGAGGTGATCCGAGGCTGGGAAGAAGGGGTTGCCCAGATGAGTGTGGGTCAGAGAGCCAAACTGAC
TATATCTCCAGATTATGCCTATGGTGCCACTGGGCACCCAGGCATCATCCCACCACATGCCACTCTCGTC
TTCGATGTGGAGCTTCTAAAACCGGAAGGCTCTGGTAAGCCTATCCCTAACCCTCTCCTCGGTCTCGATT
CTACGGGTGGAGGTGGGTCGACGATGAGAGGGCCGGAGCCGGGTCCCCAACCGACGATGGAGGGAGACGT
GCTGGACACACTGGAGGCGCTGGGGTATAAAGGACCATTGTTAGAAGAGCAAGCCCTTACAAAGGCGGCA
GAGGGTGGATTATCTTCACCTGAATTTTCAGAGCTCTGTATTTGGTTAGGCTCTCAAATAAAATCATTAT
GCAACTTGGAAGAAAGTATCACGTCTGCTGGAAGAGATGATCTAGAGAGCTTCCAGCTTGAGATAAGTGG
CTTTTTAAAAGAAATGGCATGTCCATATTCTGTACTCATATCAGGAGATATTAAAGATCGTTTAAAAAAG
AAGGAGGACTGTTTGAAACTTCTATTATTTTTAAGTACAGAACTTCAAGCTTCACAGATATTACAGAACA
AGAAACATAAAAATTCTCAATTAGATAAAAATAGTGAAGTTTATCAGGAAGTTCAAGCTATGTTTGATAC
ACTTGGTATACCCAAGTCAACAACTTCTGACATTCCGCATATGCTAAACCAAGTGGAATCAAAGGTGAAA
GATATTCTCTCAAAGGTCCAGAAAAATCATGTGGGAAAACCACTGCTGAAAATGGATTTAAATTCAGAAC
AGGCGGAACAACTGGAAAGAATCAATGATGCTCTTTCCTGTGAATATGAGTGTCGCCGACGAATGTTAAT
GAAACGATTAGATGTGACTGTACAGTCCTTTGGATGGTCTGATAGAGCAAAGGTAAAAACAGATGATATA
GCAAGAATTTATCAGCCTAAGCGTTATGCTTTGTCACCCAAGACAACGATTACAATGGCACATCTACTTG
CTGCTCGTGAAGATCTATCCAAGATCATTAGGACAAGTAGTGGCACCAGCCGGGAGAAGACCGCATGTGC
CATTAATAAGGTGCTGATGGGAAGGGTGCCTGACAGGGGAGGCCGGCCGAATGAAATTGAACCACCACCT
CCAGAAATGCCCCCTTGGCAAAAGAGACAAGAATGAGAATTCAATCAACCTCTGGATTACAAAATTTGTG
AAAGATTGACTGGTATTCTTAACTATGTTGCTCCTTTTACGCTATGTGGATACGCTGCTTTAATGCCTTT
GTATCATGCTATTGCTTCCCGTATGGCTTTCATTTTCTCCTCCTTGTATAAATCCTGGTTGCTGTCTCTT
TATGAGGAGTTGTGGCCCGTTGTCAGGCAACGTGGCGTGGTGTGCACTGTGTTTGCTGACGCAACCCCCA
CTGGTTGGGGCATTGCCACCACCTGTCAGCTCCTTTCCGGGACTTTCGCTTTCCCCCTCCCTATTGCCAC
GGCGGAACTCATCGCCGCCTGCCTTGCCCGCTGCTGGACAGGGGCTCGGCTGTTGGGCACTGACAATTCC
GTGGTGTTGTCGGGGAAATCATCGTCCTTTCCTTGGCTGCTCGCCTGTGTTGCCACCTGGATTCTGCGCG
GGACGTCCTTCTGCTACGTCCCTTCGGCCCTCAATCCAGCGGACCTTCCTTCCCGCGGCCTGCTGCCGGC
TCTGCGGCCTCTTCCGCGTCTTCGCCTTCGCCCTCAGACGAGTCGGATCTCCCTTTGGGCCGCCTCCCCG
CATCGGCTAGCTCGACCTCGAGACAAATGGCAGTATTCATCCACAATTTTAAAAGAAAAGGGGGGATTGG
GGGGTACAGTGCAGGGGAAAGAATAGTAGACATAATAGCAACAGACATACAAACTAAAGAATTACAAAAA
CAAATTACAAAAATTCAAAATTTTCGGGTTTATTACAGGGACAGCAGAGATCCACTTTGGCCGCGGCTCG
AGGGGGTTGGGGTTGCGCCTTTTCCAAGGCAGCCCTGGGTTTGCGCAGGGACGCGGCTGCTCTGGGCGTG
GTTCCGGGAAACGCAGCGGCGCCGACCCTGGGTCTCGCACATTCTTCACGTCCGTTCGCAGCGTCACCCG
GATCTTCGCCGCTACCCTTGTGGGCCCCCCGGCGACGCTTCCTGCTCCGCCCCTAAGTCGGGAAGGTTCC
TTGCGGTTCGCGGCGTGCCGGACGTGACAAACGGAAGCCGCACGTCTCACTAGTACCCTCGCAGACGGAC
AGCGCCAGGGAGCAATGGCAGCGCGCCGACCGCGATGGGCTGTGGCCAATAGCGGCTGCTCAGCAGGGCG
CGCCGAGAGCAGCGGCCGGGAAGGGGCGGTGCGGGAGGCGGGGTGTGGGGCGGTAGTGTGGGCCCTGTTC
CTGCCCGCGCGGTGTTCCGCATTCTGCAAGCCTCCGGAGCGCACGTCGGCAGTCGGCTCCCTCGTTGACC
GAATCACCGACCTCTCTCCCCAGGGGGATCCACCGGAGCTTACCATGACCGAGTACAAGCCCACGGTGCG
CCTCGCCACCCGCGACGACGTCCCCAGGGCCGTACGCACCCTCGCCGCCGCGTTCGCCGACTACCCCGCC
ACGCGCCACACCGTCGATCCGGACCGCCACATCGAGCGGGTCACCGAGCTGCAAGAACTCTTCCTCACGC
GCGTCGGGCTCGACATCGGCAAGGTGTGGGTCGCGGACGACGGCGCCGCGGTGGCGGTCTGGACCACGCC
GGAGAGCGTCGAAGCGGGGGCGGTGTTCGCCGAGATCGGCCCGCGCATGGCCGAGTTGAGCGGTTCCCGG
CTGGCCGCGCAGCAACAGATGGAAGGCCTCCTGGCGCCGCACCGGCCCAAGGAGCCCGCGTGGTTCCTGG
CCACCGTCGGCGTCTCGCCCGACCACCAGGGCAAGGGTCTGGGCAGCGCCGTCGTGCTCCCCGGAGTGGA
GGCGGCCGAGCGCGCCGGGGTGCCCGCCTTCCTGGAGACCTCCGCGCCCCGCAACCTCCCCTTCTACGAG
CGGCTCGGCTTCACCGTCACCGCCGACGTCGAGGTGCCCGAAGGACCGCGCACCTGGTGCATGACCCGCA
AGCCCGGTGCCTGACGCCCGCCCCACGACCCGCAGCGCCCGACCGAAAGGAGCGCACGACCCCATGCATC
GGTACCTTTAAGACCAATGACTTACAAGGCAGCTGTAGATCTTAGCCACTTTTTAAAAGAAAAGGGGGGA
CTGGAAGGGCTAATTCACTCCCAACGAAGACAAGATCTGCTTTTTGCTTGTACTGGGTCTCTCTGGTTAG
ACCAGATCTGAGCCTGGGAGCTCTCTGGCTAACTAGGGAACCCACTGCTTAAGCCTCAATAAAGCTTGCC
TTGAGTGCTTCAAGTAGTGTGTGCCCGTCTGTTGTGTGACTCTGGTAACTAGAGATCCCTCAGACCCTTT
TAGTCAGTGTGGAAAATCTCTAGCAGTAGTAGTTCATGTCATCTTATTATTCAGTATTTATAACTTGCAA
AGAAATGAATATCAGAGAGTGAGAGGAACTTGTTTATTGCAGCTTATAATGGTTACAAATAAAGCAATAG
CATCACAAATTTCACAAATAAAGCATTTTTTTCACTGCATTCTAGTTGTGGTTTGTCCAAACTCATCAAT
GTATCTTATCATGTCTGGCTCTAGCTATCCCGCCCCTAACTCCGCCCATCCCGCCCCTAACTCCGCCCAG
TTCCGCCCATTCTCCGCCCCATGGCTGACTAATTTTTTTTATTTATGCAGAGGCCGAGGCCGCCTCGGCC
TCTGAGCTATTCCAGAAGTAGTGAGGAGGCTTTTTTGGAGGCCTAGGGACGTACCCAATTCGCCCTATAG
TGAGTCGTATTACGCGCGCTCACTGGCCGTCGTTTTACAACGTCGTGACTGGGAAAACCCTGGCGTTACC
CAACTTAATCGCCTTGCAGCACATCCCCCTTTCGCCAGCTGGCGTAATAGCGAAGAGGCCCGCACCGATC
GCCCTTCCCAACAGTTGCGCAGCCTGAATGGCGAATGGG
[124 nt withheld, positions 9560-9683]
C
[91 nt withheld, positions 9685-9775]
A
[49 nt withheld, positions 9777-9825]
CCTTTGACGTTGGAGTCCACGTTCTTT
[37 nt withheld, positions 9853-9889]
ACCCTATCTCGGTCTATTCTTTTGATTTATAAGGGATTTTGCCGATTTCGGCCTATTGGTTAAAAAATGA
GCTGATTTAACAAAAATTTAACGCGAATTTTAACAAAATATTAACGCTTACAATTTAGGTGGCACTTTTC
GGGGAAATGTGCGCGGAACCCCTATTTGTTTATTTTTCTAAATACATTCAAATATGTATCCGCTCATGAG
ACAATAACCCTGATAAATGCTTCAATAATATTGAAAAAGGAAGAGTATGAGTATTCAACATTTCCGTGTC
GCCCTTATTCCCTTTTTTGCGGCATTTTGCCTTCCTGTTTTTGCTCACCCAGAAACGCTGGTGAAAGTAA
AAGATGCTGAAGATCAGTTGGGTGCACGAGTGGGTTACATCGAACTGGATCTCAACAGCGGTAAGATCCT
TGAGAGTTTTCGCCCCGAAGAACGTTTTCCAATGATGAGCACTTTTAAAGTTCTGCTATGTGGCGCGGTA
TTATCCCGTATTGACGCCGGGCAAGAGCAACTCGGTCGCCGCATACACTATTCTCAGAATGACTTGGTTG
AGTACTCACCAGTCACAGAAAAGCATCTTACGGATGGCATGACAGTAAGAGAATTATGCAGTGCTGCCAT
AACCATGAGTGATAACACTGCGGCCAACTTACTTCTGACAACGATCGGAGGACCGAAGGAGCTAACCGCT
TTTTTGCACAACATGGGGGATCATGTAACTCGCCTTG
Features (pLannotate 1.2.2; 30 found; start..end, strand, type, name):
    551..1139    +  rep_origin     ori: high-copy-number ColE1/pMB1/pBR322/pUC origin of replication
   1322..1414    +  CDS            lacI (fragment): lac repressor; lacI; The lac repressor binds to the lac operator to inhibit transcription in E. coli. This inhibition can be relieved by adding lactose or isopropyl-β-D-thiogalactopyranoside (IPTG).
   1427..1448    +  protein_bind   CAP binding site: CAP binding activates transcription in the presence of cAMP. E. coli catabolite activator protein
   1463..1493    +  promoter       lac promoter: promoter for the E. coli lac operon
   1501..1517    +  protein_bind   lac operator: The lac repressor binds to the lac operator to inhibit transcription in E. coli. This inhibition can be relieved by adding lactose or isopropyl-β-D-thiogalactopyranoside (IPTG). lac repressor encoded by lacI
   1562..1580    +  promoter       T3 promoter: promoter for bacteriophage T3 RNA polymerase
   1608..1834    +  promoter       RSV promoter: Rous sarcoma virus enhancer/promoter
   1835..2015    +  LTR            5' LTR (truncated): truncated 5' long terminal repeat (LTR) from HIV-1
   2062..2187    +  misc_feature   HIV-1 Ψ: packaging signal of human immunodeficiency virus type 1
   2171..2534    +  CDS            HIV-1 gag (fragment): gag protein from human immunodeficiency virus 1; gag
   2680..2913    +  misc_feature   RRE: The Rev response element (RRE) of HIV-1 allows for Rev-dependent mRNA export from the nucleus to the cytoplasm.
   3290..3390    +  CDS            Rev (fragment): human immunodeficiency virus 1 (HIV-1) Rev protein; rev; enhances nuclear export of unspliced and incompletely spliced viral mRNAs
   4081..4098    +  CDS            small t antigen (fragment): SV40 (simian virus 40) small t antigen
   4105..5283    +  promoter       EF-1α promoter: strong constitutive promoter for human elongation factor EF-1α
   5304..5627    +  CDS            DD: destabilization domain that can be stabilized by Shield1 in the ProteoTuner™ system L106P mutant of FKBP12
   5634..5675    +  CDS            V5 tag: epitope tag from simian virus 5
   5694..6644    +  CDS            FAM98B (fragment): FA98B_HUMAN - Experimental evidence at protein level: Swiss-Prot protein existence level 1. Positively stimulates PRMT1-induced protein arginine dimethylated arginine methylation (PubMed:28040436). Promotes colorectal cancer cell malignancy (PubMed:28040436). From Homo sapiens (Human).
   6693..7281    +  misc_feature   WPRE: woodchuck hepatitis virus posttranscriptional regulatory element
   7327..7444    +  misc_feature   cPPT/CTS: central polypurine tract and central termination sequence of HIV-1
   7493..8003    +  promoter       hPGK promoter: human phosphoglycerate kinase 1 promoter
   8025..8624    +  CDS            PuroR: puromycin N-acetyltransferase; pac from Streptomyces alboniger; confers resistance to puromycin
   8667..8750    +  CDS            nef (fragment): NEF_HV1Z2 - Experimental evidence at protein level: Swiss-Prot protein existence level 1. Extracellular Nef protein targets CD4(+) T-lymphocytes for apoptosis by interacting with CXCR4 surface receptors. From Human immunodeficiency virus type 1 group M subtype D (isolate Z2/CDC-Z34) (HIV-1).
   8752..8985    +  LTR            3' LTR (ΔU3): self-inactivating 3' long terminal repeat (LTR) from HIV-1
   9057..9178    +  polyA_signal   SV40 poly(A) signal: SV40 polyadenylation signal
   9218..9353    +  rep_origin     SV40 ori: SV40 origin of replication
   9374..9392    -  promoter       T7 promoter: promoter for bacteriophage T7 RNA polymerase
   9400..9555    +  CDS            lacZα (fragment): LacZα fragment of β-galactosidase; lacZ fragment
   9560..9988    +  rep_origin     f1 ori (sequence partly withheld): f1 bacteriophage origin of replication; arrow indicates direction of (+) strand synthesis
  10041..10145   +  promoter       AmpR promoter: bla
  10146..380     +  CDS            AmpR (across the origin): β-lactamase; bla; confers resistance to ampicillin, carbenicillin, and related antibiotics
