[The description below was written by a language model from this plasmid's Addgene catalogue record and pLannotate feature annotations shown in this document.]
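Description:
pLJY1 DD-FAM98B[1-330] is a lentiviral transfer plasmid of about 10.6 kb, built on the pLJY1 backbone for constitutive expression of a tagged, truncated human FAM98B in mammalian cells. In bacteria it is maintained through a high-copy ColE1/pUC-type origin and selected with ampicillin via the β-lactamase gene. The backbone also carries an f1 origin, an SV40 origin, and remnants of a cloning-vector lac region with T3 and T7 promoters. The viral portion has a third-generation, self-inactivating layout. An RSV promoter drives a truncated HIV-1 5' LTR, followed by the Ψ packaging signal with a gag fragment and the Rev response element. A ΔU3 3' LTR and an SV40 polyadenylation signal close the vector genome. Packaging functions are therefore expected to be supplied in trans.

Between the LTRs, the EF-1α promoter drives a single open reading frame. It consists of the FKBP12-derived destabilization domain (the L106P mutant, which can be stabilized by the ligand Shield1), a V5 epitope tag, and FAM98B residues 1–330. This truncation removes the protein's C-terminal glycine-rich intrinsically disordered region. A WPRE follows the coding sequence to enhance transcript expression. Downstream, after a cPPT/CTS element annotated in this unusual position, a human PGK promoter drives puromycin N-acetyltransferase for selection of transduced cells. Transcription of the fusion is constitutive, while the destabilization domain in principle lets its protein level be tuned by ligand, and V5 allows detection or pull-down. The associated publication concerns polyglycine-mediated aggregation of FAM98B and tRNA processing in GGC repeat disorders, so the construct plausibly serves as a variant lacking the glycine-rich region, though the record does not spell out its exact experimental role.
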