Addgene plasmid #211353: pLJY1 DD-FAM98B[1-330]
Purpose: Constitutive lentiviral expression of DD-V5-FAM98B[1-330] fusion protein
Depositing lab: Raghu Chivukula. Depositing organization: Massachusetts General Hospital. Publication: Polyglycine-mediated aggregation of FAM98B disrupts tRNA processing in GGC repeat disorders. Yang J, Xu Y, Ziehr DR, Taylor MS, Valenstein ML, Frenkel EM, Bush JR, Rutter K, Stevanovski I, Shi CY, Kesavan M, Pinto RM, Deveson I, Bartel DP, Sabatini DM, Chivukula RR. Science. 2025 Jul 17;389(6757):eado2403. doi: 10.1126/science.ado2403. Epub 2025 Jul 17. PubMed 40674500.
Backbone
  Vector backbone: pLJY1
  Vector type: Lentiviral
  Selectable markers: Puromycin
Growth in bacteria
  Bacterial resistance: Ampicillin, 100 μg/mL
  Growth temperature: 37°C
  Growth strain: NEB Stable
  Copy number: High Copy
Gene/Insert
  Gene/Insert name: DD-FAM98B[1-330]
  Species: H. sapiens (human)
  Mutation: Truncation of C-terminal glycine-rich IDR
  Entrez Gene: FAM98B
  Tag / fusion protein: V5 (N terminal on insert); FKBP12 DD (N terminal on insert)
Terms and licenses: Academic/Nonprofit Terms; Industry Terms: Not Available to Industry
How to cite: pLJY1 DD-FAM98B[1-330] was a gift from Raghu Chivukula (Addgene plasmid # 211353 ; http://n2t.net/addgene:211353 ; RRID:Addgene_211353)
